Addgene plasmid #164876: TC1154
Purpose: Split GFP reporter plasmid expressing GFP (b11beta
Depositing lab: Tian Chi. Depositing organization: ShanghaiTech University. Publication: Programmable C-to-U RNA editing using the human APOBEC3A deaminase. Huang X, Lv J, Li Y, Mao S, Li Z, Jing Z, Sun Y, Zhang X, Shen S, Wang X, Di M, Ge J, Huang X, Zuo E, Chi T. EMBO J. 2020 Nov 16;39(22):e104741. doi: 10.15252/embj.2020104741. Epub 2020 Oct 15. PubMed 33058229.
Backbone
  Vector backbone: puc57
  Vector type: Mammalian Expression
Growth in bacteria
  Bacterial resistance: Ampicillin, 100 μg/mL
  Growth temperature: 37°C
  Growth strain: NEB Stable
  Copy number: High Copy
Gene/Insert
  Gene/Insert name: Split GFP(beta11)
  Species: Other
  Cloning method: Gibson Cloning
Terms and licenses: Academic/Nonprofit Terms; Industry Terms: Not Available to Industry
How to cite: TC1154 was a gift from Tian Chi (Addgene plasmid # 164876 ; http://n2t.net/addgene:164876 ; RRID:Addgene_164876)
