[The description below was written by a language model from this plasmid's Addgene catalogue record and pLannotate feature annotations shown in this document.]
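Description:
TC1154 is a mammalian expression plasmid built on a pUC57 backbone by Gibson cloning. It is catalogued as a split-GFP reporter carrying the beta-strand 11 fragment of GFP. It is propagated in E. coli through a high-copy ColE1/pUC-type origin of replication and selected with ampicillin through a β-lactamase gene driven by its own bla promoter. A short lacI fragment and a remnant of a pBluescript multiple cloning site are also annotated and appear to be backbone leftovers rather than functional parts.

The annotated sequence of about 4.7 kb contains a single mammalian transcription unit. The human cytomegalovirus immediate-early enhancer and promoter drive a region that includes the coding sequence for iRFP670, a near-infrared fluorescent protein that needs biliverdin as a cofactor. This is followed by a WPRE, which enhances transcript stability and expression, and a bovine growth hormone polyadenylation signal. The GFP beta11 segment is not annotated in the feature table. It is a very short element that automated annotation could easily miss, and an unannotated stretch of roughly 400 nucleotides lies between the CMV promoter and iRFP670 where it might sit, but the record does not confirm its position or how it is linked to iRFP670.

In split-GFP systems, the small beta11 strand is non-fluorescent alone and restores GFP fluorescence only when it combines with the complementary GFP1-10 fragment. The iRFP670 would plausibly act as an independent marker of transfection or expression, though the record does not state this. The purpose field is truncated, so the exact reporter design is not recorded, but the associated publication concerns programmable C-to-U RNA editing with the human APOBEC3A deaminase, suggesting use as a fluorescent readout in that context.
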