Features (pLannotate 1.2.2; 10 found; start..end, strand, type, name):
     57..360     +  enhancer       CMV enhancer: human cytomegalovirus immediate early enhancer
    361..564     +  promoter       CMV promoter: human cytomegalovirus (CMV) immediate early promoter
    994..1926    +  CDS            iRFP670: iRFP670 is a basic (constitutively fluorescent) near ir fluorescent protein published in 2013, derived from Rhodopseudomonas palustris CGA009. It has low acid sensitivity. It requires the cofactor biliverdin for fluorescence.
   1951..2539    +  misc_feature   WPRE: woodchuck hepatitis virus posttranscriptional regulatory element
   2540..2559    +  misc_feature   MCS (fragment): pBluescript multiple cloning site
   2566..2773    +  polyA_signal   bGH poly(A) signal: bovine growth hormone polyadenylation signal
   2774..2825    -  CDS            lacI (fragment): lac repressor; lacI; The lac repressor binds to the lac operator to inhibit transcription in E. coli. This inhibition can be relieved by adding lactose or isopropyl-β-D-thiogalactopyranoside (IPTG).
   3008..3596    -  rep_origin     ori: high-copy-number ColE1/pMB1/pBR322/pUC origin of replication
   3767..4627    -  CDS            AmpR: β-lactamase; bla; confers resistance to ampicillin, carbenicillin, and related antibiotics
   4628..4732    -  promoter       AmpR promoter: bla
>Addgene plasmid #164876 | TC1154 | addgene full sequence | sequence record 325936 | Addgene NGS Result
CCCGAAAAGTGCCACCTGACGTCTAAGAAACCATTATTATCATGACATTAACCTATCGTTACATAACTTA
CGGTAAATGGCCCGCCTGGCTGACCGCCCAACGACCCCCGCCCATTGACGTCAATAATGACGTATGTTCC
CATAGTAACGCCAATAGGGACTTTCCATTGACGTCAATGGGTGGAGTATTTACGGTAAACTGCCCACTTG
GCAGTACATCAAGTGTATCATATGCCAAGTACGCCCCCTATTGACGTCAATGACGGTAAATGGCCCGCCT
GGCATTATGCCCAGTACATGACCTTATGGGACTTTCCTACTTGGCAGTACATCTACGTATTAGTCATCGC
TATTACCATGGTGATGCGGTTTTGGCAGTACATCAATGGGCGTGGATAGCGGTTTGACTCACGGGGATTT
CCAAGTCTCCACCCCATTGACGTCAATGGGAGTTTGTTTTGGCACCAAAATCAACGGGACTTTCCAAAAT
GTCGTAACAACTCCGCCCCATTGACGCAAATGGGCGGTAGGCGTGTACGGTGGGAGGTCTATATAAGCAG
AGCTGGTTTAGTGAACCGTCAGATCGAATTCGCCGCCACCATGAAGGTTAGCGCACTGAAGGAAAAAGTT
TCAGCACTGAAAGAGAAGGTGAGTGCCCTCAAAGAGAAAGTCTCCGCTCTCAAGGAAAAAGTCTCAGCCC
TTAAAGAGGGAGGATCTGGCGGCAGGGACCACATGGTCCTGCACGAGTACGTCAATGCAGCAGGAATCAC
CGGATCCTCGAATATTACGACCCTCGAGGGCGGCAGCGGCGGCGAAGTAAGTGCTCTTGAAAAAGAGGTG
TCTGCCCTTGAAAAGGAAGTCTCAGCACTGGAAAAGGAGGTATCCGCACTTGAGAAGGAGGTAAGTGCCC
TGGAGAAGGCGGCCGCGGGCAGTGGGGCTACTAACTTCAGCCTGCTGAAGCAGGCTGGAGACGTGGAGGA
GAACCCTGGACCTATGGCGCGTAAGGTCGATCTCACCTCCTGCGATCGCGAGCCGATCCACATCCCCGGC
AGCATTCAGCCGTGCGGCTGCCTGCTAGCCTGCGACGCGCAGGCGGTGCGGATCACGCGCATTACGGAAA
ATGCCGGCGCGTTCTTTGGACGCGAAACTCCGCGGGTCGGTGAGCTACTCGCCGATTACTTCGGCGAGAC
CGAAGCCCATGCGCTGCGCAACGCACTGGCGCAGTCCTCCGATCCAAAGCGACCGGCGCTGATCTTCGGT
TGGCGCGACGGCCTGACCGGCCGCACCTTCGACATCTCACTGCATCGCCATGACGGTACATCGATCATCG
AGTTCGAGCCTGCGGCGGCCGAACAGGCCGACAATCCGCTGCGGCTGACGCGGCAGATCATCGCGCGCAC
CAAAGAACTGAAGTCGCTCGAAGAGATGGCCGCACGGGTGCCGCGCTATCTGCAGGCGATGCTCGGCTAT
CACCGCGTGATGTTGTACCGCTTCGCGGACGACGGCTCCGGGATGGTGATCGGCGAGGCGAAGCGCAGCG
ACCTGGAGAGCTTTCTCGGTCAGCACTTTCCGGCGTCGCTGGTCCCGCAGCAGGCGCGGCTACTGTACTT
GAAGAACGCGATCCGCGTGGTCTCGGATTCGCGCGGCATCAGCAGCCGGATCGTGCCCGAGCACGACGCC
TCCGGCGCCGCGCTCGATCTGTCGTTCGCGCACCTGCGCAGCATCTCGCCCTGCCATCTCGAATTTCTGC
GGAACATGGGCGTCAGCGCCTCGATGTCGCTGTCGATCATCATTGACGGCACGCTATGGGGATTGATCAT
CTGTCATCATTACGAGCCGCGTGCCGTGCCGATGGCGCAGCGCGTCGCGGCCGAAATGTTCGCCGACTTC
TTATCGCTGCACTTCACCGCCGCCCACCACCAACGCAGCAAGCTGTGATAGGCTAGCTAGAATCAACCTC
TGGATTACAAAATTTGTGAAAGATTGACTGGTATTCTTAACTATGTTGCTCCTTTTACGCTATGTGGATA
CGCTGCTTTAATGCCTTTGTATCATGCTATTGCTTCCCGTATGGCTTTCATTTTCTCCTCCTTGTATAAA
TCCTGGTTGCTGTCTCTTTATGAGGAGTTGTGGCCCGTTGTCAGGCAACGTGGCGTGGTGTGCACTGTGT
TTGCTGACGCAACCCCCACTGGTTGGGGCATTGCCACCACCTGTCAGCTCCTTTCCGGGACTTTCGCTTT
CCCCCTCCCTATTGCCACGGCGGAACTCATCGCCGCCTGCCTTGCCCGCTGCTGGACAGGGGCTCGGCTG
TTGGGCACTGACAATTCCGTGGTGTTGTCGGGGAAATCATCGTCCTTTCCTTGGCTGCTCGCCTGTGTTG
CCACCTGGATTCTGCGCGGGACGTCCTTCTGCTACGTCCCTTCGGCCCTCAATCCAGCGGACCTTCCTTC
CCGCGGCCTGCTGCCGGCTCTGCGGCCTCTTCCGCGTCTTCGCCTTCGCCCTCAGACGAGTCGGATCTCC
CTTTGGGCCGCCTCCCCGCATCGATACCGTCGACCTCGACCTCGACTGTGCCTTCTAGTTGCCAGCCATC
TGTTGTTTGCCCCTCCCCCGTGCCTTCCTTGACCCTGGAAGGTGCCACTCCCACTGTCCTTTCCTAATAA
AATGAGGAAATTGCATCGCATTGTCTGAGTAGGTGTCATTCTATTCTGGGGGGTGGGGTGGGGCAGGACA
GCAAGGGGGAGGATTGGGAAGACAATAGCAGGCATGCTGGGGAGCATTAATGAATCGGCCAACGCGCGGG
GAGAGGCGGTTTGCGTATTGGGCGCTCTTCCGCTTCCTCGCTCACTGACTCGCTGCGCTCGGTCGTTCGG
CTGCGGCGAGCGGTATCAGCTCACTCAAAGGCGGTAATACGGTTATCCACAGAATCAGGGGATAACGCAG
GAAAGAACATGTGAGCAAAAGGCCAGCAAAAGGCCAGGAACCGTAAAAAGGCCGCGTTGCTGGCGTTTTT
CCATAGGCTCCGCCCCCCTGACGAGCATCACAAAAATCGACGCTCAAGTCAGAGGTGGCGAAACCCGACA
GGACTATAAAGATACCAGGCGTTTCCCCCTGGAAGCTCCCTCGTGCGCTCTCCTGTTCCGACCCTGCCGC
TTACCGGATACCTGTCCGCCTTTCTCCCTTCGGGAAGCGTGGCGCTTTCTCATAGCTCACGCTGTAGGTA
TCTCAGTTCGGTGTAGGTCGTTCGCTCCAAGCTGGGCTGTGTGCACGAACCCCCCGTTCAGCCCGACCGC
TGCGCCTTATCCGGTAACTATCGTCTTGAGTCCAACCCGGTAAGACACGACTTATCGCCACTGGCAGCAG
CCACTGGTAACAGGATTAGCAGAGCGAGGTATGTAGGCGGTGCTACAGAGTTCTTGAAGTGGTGGCCTAA
CTACGGCTACACTAGAAGAACAGTATTTGGTATCTGCGCTCTGCTGAAGCCAGTTACCTTCGGAAAAAGA
GTTGGTAGCTCTTGATCCGGCAAACAAACCACCGCTGGTAGCGGTGGTTTTTTTGTTTGCAAGCAGCAGA
TTACGCGCAGAAAAAAAGGATCTCAAGAAGATCCTTTGATCTTTTCTACGGGGTCTGACGCTCAGTGGAA
CGAAAACTCACGTTAAGGGATTTTGGTCATGAGATTATCAAAAAGGATCTTCACCTAGATCCTTTTAAAT
TAAAAATGAAGTTTTAAATCAATCTAAAGTATATATGAGTAAACTTGGTCTGACAGTTACCAATGCTTAA
TCAGTGAGGCACCTATCTCAGCGATCTGTCTATTTCGTTCATCCATAGTTGCCTGACTCCCCGTCGTGTA
GATAACTACGATACGGGAGGGCTTACCATCTGGCCCCAGTGCTGCAATGATACCGCGAGACCCACGCTCA
CCGGCTCCAGATTTATCAGCAATAAACCAGCCAGCCGGAAGGGCCGAGCGCAGAAGTGGTCCTGCAACTT
TATCCGCCTCCATCCAGTCTATTAATTGTTGCCGGGAAGCTAGAGTAAGTAGTTCGCCAGTTAATAGTTT
GCGCAACGTTGTTGCCATTGCTACAGGCATCGTGGTGTCACGCTCGTCGTTTGGTATGGCTTCATTCAGC
TCCGGTTCCCAACGATCAAGGCGAGTTACATGATCCCCCATGTTGTGCAAAAAAGCGGTTAGCTCCTTCG
GTCCTCCGATCGTTGTCAGAAGTAAGTTGGCCGCAGTGTTATCACTCATGGTTATGGCAGCACTGCATAA
TTCTCTTACTGTCATGCCATCCGTAAGATGCTTTTCTGTGACTGGTGAGTACTCAACCAAGTCATTCTGA
GAATAGTGTATGCGGCGACCGAGTTGCTCTTGCCCGGCGTCAATACGGGATAATACCGCGCCACATAGCA
GAACTTTAAAAGTGCTCATCATTGGAAAACGTTCTTCGGGGCGAAAACTCTCAAGGATCTTACCGCTGTT
GAGATCCAGTTCGATGTAACCCACTCGTGCACCCAACTGATCTTCAGCATCTTTTACTTTCACCAGCGTT
TCTGGGTGAGCAAAAACAGGAAGGCAAAATGCCGCAAAAAAGGGAATAAGGGCGACACGGAAATGTTGAA
TACTCATACTCTTCCTTTTTCAATATTATTGAAGCATTTATCAGGGTTATTGTCTCATGAGCGGATACAT
ATTTGAATGTATTTAGAAAAATAAACAAATAGGGGTTCCGCGCACATTTC
